>Addgene plasmid #46499 | pGEX SHP-2(NC)-SH2 | depositor full sequence | sequence record 65718 | Full Sequence
ACGTTATCGACTGCACGGTGCACCAATGCTTCTGGCGTCAGGCAGCCATCGGAAGCTGTGGTATGGCTGT
GCAGGTCGTAAATCACTGCATAATTCGTGTCGCTCAAGGCGCACTCCCGTTCTGGATAATGTTTTTTGCG
CCGACATCATAACGGTTCTGGCAAATATTCTGAAATGAGCTGTTGACAATTAATCATCGGCTCGTATAAT
GTGTGGAATTGTGAGCGGATAACAATTTCACACAGGAAACAGTATTCATGTCCCCTATACTAGGTTATTG
GAAAATTAAGGGCCTTGTGCAACCCACTCGACTTCTTTTGGAATATCTTGAAGAAAAATATGAAGAGCAT
TTGTATGAGCGCGATGAAGGTGATAAATGGCGAAACAAAAAGTTTGAATTGGGTTTGGAGTTTCCCAATC
TTCCTTATTATATTGATGGTGATGTTAAATTAACACAGTCTATGGCCATCATACGTTATATAGCTGACAA
GCACAACATGTTGGGTGGTTGTCCAAAAGAGCGTGCAGAGATTTCAATGCTTGAAGGAGCGGTTTTGGAT
ATTAGATACGGTGTTTCGAGAATTGCATATAGTAAAGACTTTGAAACTCTCAAAGTTGATTTTCTTAGCA
AGCTACCTGAAATGCTGAAAATGTTCGAAGATCGTTTATGTCATAAAACATATTTAAATGGTGATCATGT
AACCCATCCTGACTTCATGTTGTATGACGCTCTTGATGTTGTTTTATACATGGACCCAATGTGCCTGGAT
GCGTTCCCAAAATTAGTTTGTTTTAAAAAACGTATTGAAGCTATCCCACAAATTGATAAGTACTTGAAAT
CCAGCAAGTATATAGCATGGCCTTTGCAGGGCTGGCAAGCCACGTTTGGTGGTGGCGACCATCCTCCAAA
ATCGGATCTGGAAGTTCTGTTCCAGGGGCCCCTGGGATCCGGGCGCGCCATGACATCGCGGAGATGGTTT
CACCCAAATATCACTGGTGTGGAGGCAGAAAACCTACTGTTGACAAGAGGAGTTGATGGCAGTTTTTTGG
CAAGGCCTAGTAAAAGTAACCCTGGAGACTTCACACTTTCCGTTAGAAGAAATGGAGCTGTCACCCACAT
CAAGATTCAGAACACTGGTGATTACTATGACCTGTATGGAGGGGAGAAATTTGCCACTTTGGCTGAGTTG
GTCCAGTATTACATGGAACATCACGGGCAATTAAAAGAGAAGAATGGAGATGTCATTGAGCTTAAATATC
CTCTGAACTGTGCAGATCCTACCTCTGAAAGGTGGTTTCATGGACATCTCTCTGGGAAAGAAGCAGAGAA
ATTATTAACTGAAAAAGGAAAACATGGTAGTTTTCTTGTACGAGAGAGCCAGAGCCACCCTGGAGATTTT
GTTCTTTCTGTGCGCACTGGTGATGACAAAGGGGAGAGCAATGACGGCAAGTCTAAAGTGACCCATGTTA
TGATTCGCTGTCAGGAACTGAAATACGACGTTGGTGGAGGAGAACGGTTTGATTCTTTGACAGATCTTGT
GGAACATTATAAGAAGAATCCTATGGTGGAAACATTGGGTACAGTACTACAACTCAAGCAGCCCCTTAAC
ACGACTCGTATAAATTTAATTAACGAATTCCCGGGTCGACTCGAGCGGCCGCATCGTGACTGACTGACGA
TCTGCCTCGCGCGTTTCGGTGATGACGGTGAAAACCTCTGACACATGCAGCTCCCGGAGACGGTCACAGC
TTGTCTGTAAGCGGATGCCGGGAGCAGACAAGCCCGTCAGGGCGCGTCAGCGGGTGTTGGCGGGTGTCGG
GGCGCAGCCATGACCCAGTCACGTAGCGATAGCGGAGTGTATAATTCTTGAAGACGAAAGGGCCTCGTGA
TACGCCTATTTTTATAGGTTAATGTCATGATAATAATGGTTTCTTAGACGTCAGGTGGCACTTTTCGGGG
AAATGTGCGCGGAACCCCTATTTGTTTATTTTTCTAAATACATTCAAATATGTATCCGCTCATGAGACAA
TAACCCTGATAAATGCTTCAATAATATTGAAAAAGGAAGAGTATGAGTATTCAACATTTCCGTGTCGCCC
TTATTCCCTTTTTTGCGGCATTTTGCCTTCCTGTTTTTGCTCACCCAGAAACGCTGGTGAAAGTAAAAGA
TGCTGAAGATCAGTTGGGTGCACGAGTGGGTTACATCGAACTGGATCTCAACAGCGGTAAGATCCTTGAG
AGTTTTCGCCCCGAAGAACGTTTTCCAATGATGAGCACTTTTAAAGTTCTGCTATGTGGCGCGGTATTAT
CCCGTGTTGACGCCGGGCAAGAGCAACTCGGTCGCCGCATACACTATTCTCAGAATGACTTGGTTGAGTA
CTCACCAGTCACAGAAAAGCATCTTACGGATGGCATGACAGTAAGAGAATTATGCAGTGCTGCCATAACC
ATGAGTGATAACACTGCGGCCAACTTACTTCTGACAACGATCGGAGGACCGAAGGAGCTAACCGCTTTTT
TGCACAACATGGGGGATCATGTAACTCGCCTTGATCGTTGGGAACCGGAGCTGAATGAAGCCATACCAAA
CGACGAGCGTGACACCACGATGCCTGCAGCAATGGCAACAACGTTGCGCAAACTATTAACTGGCGAACTA
CTTACTCTAGCTTCCCGGCAACAATTAATAGACTGGATGGAGGCGGATAAAGTTGCAGGACCACTTCTGC
GCTCGGCCCTTCCGGCTGGCTGGTTTATTGCTGATAAATCTGGAGCCGGTGAGCGTGGGTCTCGCGGTAT
CATTGCAGCACTGGGGCCAGATGGTAAGCCCTCCCGTATCGTAGTTATCTACACGACGGGGAGTCAGGCA
ACTATGGATGAACGAAATAGACAGATCGCTGAGATAGGTGCCTCACTGATTAAGCATTGGTAACTGTCAG
ACCAAGTTTACTCATATATACTTTAGATTGATTTAAAACTTCATTTTTAATTTAAAAGGATCTAGGTGAA
GATCCTTTTTGATAATCTCATGACCAAAATCCCTTAACGTGAGTTTTCGTTCCACTGAGCGTCAGACCCC
GTAGAAAAGATCAAAGGATCTTCTTGAGATCCTTTTTTTCTGCGCGTAATCTGCTGCTTGCAAACAAAAA
AACCACCGCTACCAGCGGTGGTTTGTTTGCCGGATCAAGAGCTACCAACTCTTTTTCCGAAGGTAACTGG
CTTCAGCAGAGCGCAGATACCAAATACTGTCCTTCTAGTGTAGCCGTAGTTAGGCCACCACTTCAAGAAC
TCTGTAGCACCGCCTACATACCTCGCTCTGCTAATCCTGTTACCAGTGGCTGCTGCCAGTGGCGATAAGT
CGTGTCTTACCGGGTTGGACTCAAGACGATAGTTACCGGATAAGGCGCAGCGGTCGGGCTGAACGGGGGG
TTCGTGCACACAGCCCAGCTTGGAGCGAACGACCTACACCGAACTGAGATACCTACAGCGTGAGCTATGA
GAAAGCGCCACGCTTCCCGAAGGGAGAAAGGCGGACAGGTATCCGGTAAGCGGCAGGGTCGGAACAGGAG
AGCGCACGAGGGAGCTTCCAGGGGGAAACGCCTGGTATCTTTATAGTCCTGTCGGGTTTCGCCACCTCTG
ACTTGAGCGTCGATTTTTGTGATGCTCGTCAGGGGGGCGGAGCCTATGGAAAAACGCCAGCAACGCGGCC
TTTTTACGGTTCCTGGCCTTTTGCTGGCCTTTTGCTCACATGTTCTTTCCTGCGTTATCCCCTGATTCTG
TGGATAACCGTATTACCGCCTTTGAGTGAGCTGATACCGCTCGCCGCAGCCGAACGACCGAGCGCAGCGA
GTCAGTGAGCGAGGAAGCGGAAGAGCGCCTGATGCGGTATTTTCTCCTTACGCATCTGTGCGGTATTTCA
CACCGCATAAATTCCGACACCATCGAATGGTGCAAAACCTTTCGCGGTATGGCATGATAGCGCCCGGAAG
AGAGTCAATTCAGGGTGGTGAATGTGAAACCAGTAACGTTATACGATGTCGCAGAGTATGCCGGTGTCTC
TTATCAGACCGTTTCCCGCGTGGTGAACCAGGCCAGCCACGTTTCTGCGAAAACGCGGGAAAAAGTGGAA
GCGGCGATGGCGGAGCTGAATTACATTCCCAACCGCGTGGCACAACAACTGGCGGGCAAACAGTCGTTGC
TGATTGGCGTTGCCACCTCCAGTCTGGCCCTGCACGCGCCGTCGCAAATTGTCGCGGCGATTAAATCTCG
CGCCGATCAACTGGGTGCCAGCGTGGTGGTGTCGATGGTAGAACGAAGCGGCGTCGAAGCCTGTAAAGCG
GCGGTGCACAATCTTCTCGCGCAACGCGTCAGTGGGCTGATCATTAACTATCCGCTGGATGACCAGGATG
CCATTGCTGTGGAAGCTGCCTGCACTAATGTTCCGGCGTTATTTCTTGATGTCTCTGACCAGACACCCAT
CAACAGTATTATTTTCTCCCATGAAGACGGTACGCGACTGGGCGTGGAGCATCTGGTCGCATTGGGTCAC
CAGCAAATCGCGCTGTTAGCGGGCCCATTAAGTTCTGTCTCGGCGCGTCTGCGTCTGGCTGGCTGGCATA
AATATCTCACTCGCAATCAAATTCAGCCGATAGCGGAACGGGAAGGCGACTGGAGTGCCATGTCCGGTTT
TCAACAAACCATGCAAATGCTGAATGAGGGCATCGTTCCCACTGCGATGCTGGTTGCCAACGATCAGATG
GCGCTGGGCGCAATGCGCGCCATTACCGAGTCCGGGCTGCGCGTTGGTGCGGATATCTCGGTAGTGGGAT
ACGACGATACCGAAGACAGCTCATGTTATATCCCGCCGTCAACCACCATCAAACAGGATTTTCGCCTGCT
GGGGCAAACCAGCGTGGACCGCTTGCTGCAACTCTCTCAGGGCCAGGCGGTGAAGGGCAATCAGCTGTTG
CCCGTCTCACTGGTGAAAAGAAAAACCACCCTGGCGCCCAATACGCAAACCGCCTCTCCCCGCGCGTTGG
CCGATTCATTAATGCAGCTGGCACGACAGGTTTCCCGACTGGAAAGCGGGCAGTGAGCGCAACGCAATTA
ATGTGAGTTAGCTCACTCATTAGGCACCCCAGGCTTTACACTTTATGCTTCCGGCTCGTATGTTGTGTGG
AATTGTGAGCGGATAACAATTTCACACAGGAAACAGCTATGACCATGATTACGGATTCACTGGCCGTCGT
TTTACAACGTCGTGACTGGGAAAACCCTGGCGTTACCCAACTTAATCGCCTTGCAGCACATCCCCCTTTC
GCCAGCTGGCGTAATAGCGAAGAGGCCCGCACCGATCGCCCTTCCCAACAGTTGCGCAGCCTGAATGGCG
AATGGCGCTTTGCCTGGTTTCCGGCACCAGAAGCGGTGCCGGAAAGCTGGCTGGAGTGCGATCTTCCTGA
GGCCGATACTGTCGTCGTCCCCTCAAACTGGCAGATGCACGGTTACGATGCGCCCATCTACACCAACGTA
ACCTATCCCATTACGGTCAATCCGCCGTTTGTTCCCACGGAGAATCCGACGGGTTGTTACTCGCTCACAT
TTAATGTTGATGAAAGCTGGCTACAGGAAGGCCAGACGCGAATTATTTTTGATGGCGTTGGAATT
Features (pLannotate 1.2.2; 17 found; start..end, strand, type, name):
      6..107     -  CDS            yciV (fragment): RNAAM_ECOLI - Also known as trpH From Escherichia coli (strain K12).
    183..211     +  promoter       tac promoter: strong E. coli promoter; hybrid between the trp and lac UV5 promoters
    219..235     +  protein_bind   lac operator: The lac repressor binds to the lac operator to inhibit transcription in E. coli. This inhibition can be relieved by adding lactose or isopropyl-β-D-thiogalactopyranoside (IPTG). lac repressor encoded by lacI
    258..911     +  CDS            GST26_SCHJA: Experimental evidence at protein level: Swiss-Prot protein existence level 1. GST isoenzymes appear to play a central role in the parasite detoxification system. Other functions are also suspected including a role in increasing the solubility of haematin in the parasite gut. From Schistosoma japonicum (Blood fluke).
    960..1625    +  CDS            PTPN11 (fragment): PTN11_HUMAN - Also known as PTP2C, SHPTP2. Experimental evidence at protein level: Swiss-Prot protein existence level 1. Acts downstream of various receptor and cytoplasmic protein tyrosine kinases to participate in the signal transduction from the cell surface to the nucleus (PubMed:10655584, PubMed:18559669, PubMed:18829466, PubMed:26742426, PubMed:28074573). Positively regulates MAPK signal transduction pathway (PubMed:28074573). Dephosphorylates GAB1, ARHGAP35 and EGFR (PubMed:28074573). Dephosphorylates ROCK2 at 'Tyr-722' resulting in stimulation of its RhoA binding activity (PubMed:18559
   1682..1721    +  CDS            rop (fragment): Rop protein, which maintains plasmids at low copy number; rop
   1823..1863    +  misc_feature   bom (fragment): basis of mobility region from pBR322
   1968..2072    +  promoter       AmpR promoter: bla
   2073..2933    +  CDS            AmpR: β-lactamase; bla; confers resistance to ampicillin, carbenicillin, and related antibiotics
   3104..3692    +  rep_origin     ori: high-copy-number ColE1/pMB1/pBR322/pUC origin of replication
   3878..3929    -  misc_feature   bom (fragment): basis of mobility region from pBR322
   3936..4013    +  promoter       lacIq promoter: lacI (mutant); In the lacIq allele, a single base change in the promoter boosts expression of the lacI gene about 10-fold.
   4014..5096    +  CDS            lacI: lac repressor; lacI; The lac repressor binds to the lac operator to inhibit transcription in E. coli. This inhibition can be relieved by adding lactose or isopropyl-β-D-thiogalactopyranoside (IPTG).
   5109..5130    +  protein_bind   CAP binding site: CAP binding activates transcription in the presence of cAMP. E. coli catabolite activator protein
   5145..5175    +  promoter       lac promoter: promoter for the E. coli lac operon
   5183..5199    +  protein_bind   lac operator: The lac repressor binds to the lac operator to inhibit transcription in E. coli. This inhibition can be relieved by adding lactose or isopropyl-β-D-thiogalactopyranoside (IPTG). lac repressor encoded by lacI
   5219..5392    +  CDS            lacZα: LacZα fragment of β-galactosidase; lacZ fragment
