[The description below was written by a language model from this plasmid's Addgene catalogue record and pLannotate feature annotations shown in this document.]
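Description:
pGEX SHP-2(NC)-SH2 is a bacterial expression plasmid built on the pGEX6P1 backbone for producing a GST fusion of the tandem SH2 region of human SHP-2 (PTPN11). The insert, listed as 696 bp and covering amino acids 1-222, was cloned between BamHI and EcoRI sites that both remain intact. The "NC" in the name presumably denotes the N- and C-terminal SH2 domains together, although the record does not spell this out. In the 5,665 nt depositor sequence the PTPN11 fragment lies directly downstream of, and on the same strand as, the Schistosoma japonicum glutathione S-transferase coding sequence. The short gap between the two corresponds to the backbone's PreScission protease recognition site, which allows the GST moiety to be cleaved from the purified protein. The depositor gives a fusion protein mass of about 49.2 kDa.

Expression is driven by the hybrid tac promoter followed by a lac operator. The plasmid also carries its own lacI gene under the up-mutated lacIq promoter, so transcription is repressed until it is induced with IPTG, independent of the host's repressor level. Propagation in E. coli relies on a ColE1/pBR322-type origin and β-lactamase for ampicillin selection. The catalogue lists the plasmid as low copy, while the annotation tool labels the origin generically as high copy. The remaining annotated features (a lac promoter/operator with a lacZα fragment, and rop, bom and yciV fragments) are backbone remnants with no role in expression.

The associated publication concerns high-throughput phosphotyrosine profiling with SH2 domains. This suggests the purified GST-SH2 protein serves as an affinity probe for tyrosine-phosphorylated binding sites in cell or tissue samples.
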