Addgene plasmid #46499: pGEX SHP-2(NC)-SH2
Depositing lab: Bruce Mayer. Depositing organization: University of Connecticut Health Center. Publication: High-throughput phosphotyrosine profiling using SH2 domains. Machida K, Thompson CM, Dierck K, Jablonowski K, Karkkainen S, Liu B, Zhang H, Nash PD, Newman DK, Nollau P, Pawson T, Renkema GH, Saksela K, Schiller MR, Shin DG, Mayer BJ. Mol Cell. 2007 Jun 22;26(6):899-915. 10.1016/j.molcel.2007.05.031 PubMed 17588523.
Backbone
  Vector backbone: pGEX6P1
  Backbone manufacturer: GE Healthcare Biosciences
  Backbone size w/o insert (bp): 4900
  Vector type: Bacterial Expression
Growth in bacteria
  Bacterial resistance: Ampicillin, 100 μg/mL
  Growth temperature: 37°C
  Growth strain: DH5alpha
  Copy number: Low Copy
Gene/Insert
  Gene/Insert name: SHP-2(NC) (alt names: Shp2(NC); Shp2/PTP1D/PTPN11/2700084A17Rik/AW536184/PTP1D/PTP2C/SAP-2/SH-PTP2/SH-PTP3/SHP-2/Shp2/Syp)
  Species: H. sapiens (human)
  Insert size (bp): 696
  Mutation: contains amino acids 1-222
  GenBank ID: Shp2(NC)
  Entrez Gene: PTPN11 (a.k.a. BPTP3, CFC, JMML, METCDS, NS1, PTP-1D, PTP2C, SH-PTP2, SH-PTP3, SHP2)
  Promoter: Tac
  Tag / fusion protein: GST (N terminal on backbone); PreScission (N terminal on backbone)
  Cloning method: Restriction Enzyme; 5′ cloning site BamHI (not destroyed); 3′ cloning site EcoRI (not destroyed)
  Sequencing primers: 5′ pGEX-5; 3′ pGEX-3
Terms and licenses: Academic/Nonprofit Terms; Industry Terms: Not Available to Industry
Depositor comments: The molecular weight of the GST fusion protein is approximately 49.2 kDa
How to cite: pGEX SHP-2(NC)-SH2 was a gift from Bruce Mayer (Addgene plasmid # 46499 ; http://n2t.net/addgene:46499 ; RRID:Addgene_46499)
