>Addgene plasmid #46499 | pGEX SHP-2(NC)-SH2 | depositor partial sequence | sequence record 65719 | Insert sequence
GGATCCGGGCGCGCCATGACATCGCGGAGATGGTTTCACCCAAATATCACTGGTGTGGAGGCAGAAAACC
TACTGTTGACAAGAGGAGTTGATGGCAGTTTTTTGGCAAGGCCTAGTAAAAGTAACCCTGGAGACTTCAC
ACTTTCCGTTAGAAGAAATGGAGCTGTCACCCACATCAAGATTCAGAACACTGGTGATTACTATGACCTG
TATGGAGGGGAGAAATTTGCCACTTTGGCTGAGTTGGTCCAGTATTACATGGAACATCACGGGCAATTAA
AAGAGAAGAATGGAGATGTCATTGAGCTTAAATATCCTCTGAACTGTGCAGATCCTACCTCTGAAAGGTG
GTTTCATGGACATCTCTCTGGGAAAGAAGCAGAGAAATTATTAACTGAAAAAGGAAAACATGGTAGTTTT
CTTGTACGAGAGAGCCAGAGCCACCCTGGAGATTTTGTTCTTTCTGTGCGCACTGGTGATGACAAAGGGG
AGAGCAATGACGGCAAGTCTAAAGTGACCCATGTTATGATTCGCTGTCAGGAACTGAAATACGACGTTGG
TGGAGGAGAACGGTTTGATTCTTTGACAGATCTTGTGGAACATTATAAGAAGAATCCTATGGTGGAAACA
TTGGGTACAGTACTACAACTCAAGCAGCCCCTTAACACGACTCGTATAAATTTAATTAACGAATTC
