>Addgene plasmid #46499 | pGEX SHP-2(NC)-SH2 | addgene partial sequence | sequence record 66777 | pGEX5
GGATCTGGNNGTTCTGTTCCAGGGGGCCCCTGGGATCCGGGCGCGCCATGACATCGCGGAGATGGTTTCA
CCCAAATATCACTGGTGTGGAGGCAGAAAACCTACTGTTGACAAGAGGAGTTGATGGCAGTTTTTTGGCA
AGGCCTAGTAAAAGTAACCCTGGAGACTTCACACTTTCCGTTAGAAGAAATGGAGCTGTCACCCACATCA
AGATTCAGAACACTGGTGATTACTATGACCTGTATGGAGGGGAGAAATTTGCCACTTTGGCTGAGTTGGT
CCAGTATTACATGGAACATCACGGGCAATTAAAAGAGAAGAATGGAGATGTCATTGAGCTTAAATATCCT
CTGAACTGTGCAGATCCTACCTCTGAAAGGTGGTTTCATGGACATCTCTCTGGGAAAGAAGCAGAGAAAT
TATTAACTGAAAAAGGAAAACATGGTAGTTTTCTTGTACGAGAGAGCCAGAGCCACCCTGGAGATTTTGT
TCTTTCTGTGCGCACTGGTGATGACAAAGGGGAGAGCAATGACGGCAAGTCTAAAGTGACCCATGTTATG
ATTCGCTGTCAGGAACTGAAATACGACGTTGGTGGAGGAGAACGGTTTGATTCTTTGACAGATCTTGTGG
AACATTATAAGAAGAATCCTATGGTGGAAACATTGGGTACAGTACTACAACTCAAGCAGCCCCTTAACAC
GACTCGTATAAATTTAATTAACGAATTCCCGGGTCGACTCGAGCGGCCGCATCGTGACTGACTGACGATC
TGCCTCGCGCGTTTCGGTGATGACGGTGAAAACCTCTGACACATGCAGCTCCCGGAGA
